>Addgene plasmid #174506 | pMT335-mScarletI | addgene full sequence | sequence record 341515 | Addgene NGS Result
CTGGACGCCCTGGGGCCGTTGAATCGGGATATGCAGGCCAAGGCCGCCGCGATCATCAAGGCCGTGGGCG
AAAAGCTGCTGACGGAACAGCGGGAAGTCCAGCGCCAGAAACAGGCCCAGCGCCAGCAGGAACGCGGGCG
CGCACATTTCCCCGAAAAGTGCCACCTGCGGCGTTGTGACAATTTACCGAACAACTCCGCGGCCGGGAAG
CCGATCTCGGCTTGAACGAATTGTTAGGTGGCGGTACTTGGGTCGATATCAAAGTGCATCACTTCTTCCC
GTATGCCCAACTTTGTATAGAGAGCCACTGCGGGATCGTCACCGTAATCTGCTTGCACGTAGATCACATA
AGCACCAAGCGCGTTGGCCTCATGCTTGAGGAGATTGATGAGCGCGGTGGCAATGCCCTGCCTCCGGTGC
TCTCCGGAGACTGCGAGATCATAGATATAGATCTCACTACGCGGCTGCTCAAACTTGGGCAGAACGTAAG
CCGCGAGAGCGCCAACAACCGCTTCTTGGTCGAAGGCAGCAAGCGCGATGAATGTCTTACTACGGAGCAA
GTTCCCGAGGTAATCGGAGTCCGGCTGATGTTGGGAGTAGGTGGCTACGTCTCCGAACTCACGACCGAAA
AGATCAAGAGCAGCCCGCATGGATTTGACTTGGTCAGGGCCGAGCCTACATGTGCGAATGATGCCCATAC
TTGAGCCACCTAACTTTGTTTTAGGGCGACTGCCCTGCTGCGTAACATCGTTGCTGCTGCGTAACATCGT
TGCTGCTCCATAACATCAAACATCGACCCACGGCGTAACGCGCTTGCTGCTTGGATGCCCGAGGCATAGA
CTGTACAAAAAAACAGTCATAACAAGCCATGAAAACCGCCACTGCGCCGTTACCACCGCTGCGTTCGGTC
AAGGTTCTGGACCAGTTGCGTGAGCGCATACGCTACTTGCATTACAGTTTACGAACCGAACAGGCTTATG
TCAACTGGGTTCGTGCCTTCATCCGTTTCCACGGTGTGCGTCCATGGGCAAATATTATACGCAAGGCGAC
AAGGTGCTGATGCCGCTGGCGATTCAGGTTCATCATGCCGTTTGTGATGGCTTCCATGTCGGCAGAATGC
TTAATGAATTACAACAGTTTTTATATAAGCTTTCAGTCGGCGCGAATGCTCCACGCCGCGCCCAGCGGCG
CGCCGGCGCTCGCCGCGGCCTCGAAGACCTTGGCGTTACGAATGGCGGCCAGGGCATGGTCGCGCATGAT
CCGCTCGGCCCCCTCGGCGTCGCCGCACGAGACCGCGTCCAGCACCGCCTGATGCTGGCGATGGGCGGCC
AGAAGGTGTTCGTACTCGGCCGGCAAGTCCATCAGATCCAGGGCCAGCGCACCGGCCGCCGCGAACGGCT
CGAAACCATTGCGCGCCAGGGCGCTCTCGACAGCGCCGTTGCCCGCAGCGCTGACCAGCGTGTCATGGAA
GGCCTGATTGTACGCGGCGTAGCGATCCAGGTCCTCGCCGTTAAGCCGCCCAGCCGCGAACAGCGCTTCG
CCCTCGGCGATCAAGGCGACGAACCGCGCGTGGGTCTCCGCCGTCATTCCGCGCTCGGCCAGACGCCGGG
CCGCAAAGCCCTCCAGCACCCCTCGCACCTCGATGGCGTCGCGGATCTGGTCGCTGGACACGCCTCGGGC
GGCATAACCCCGCGCGCCCAGCCGCACCACGAGCCCTTCCTGCTCCAGACTCCGCAAGGCCGTGCGCACG
GGCATGCGCGAGACGCCCAGCGCCGCCGCTGTCGGGATTTCGGCGATACGCTCGCCGCTCTTGATCTCGC
CCGAGGCGATCATCTTGCGAAGAGCCATCATCACGCGCTGGCCCGGCTTTATGCGCGGCATGTCCATGGC
TGGACTCTAGCCGACCGACTGAGACGCTCACAAGCGTTCAATTGGATCCAATCTTGACGTCCGTTTGATT
ACGATCAAGATTGGATCCAATAGGTCGCCGAACCACGATGCGAGGAAACGCATATGGTCAGCAAGGGCGA
GGCGGTGATCAAGGAGTTCATGCGCTTCAAGGTCCACATGGAGGGCTCGATGAACGGCCACGAGTTTGAG
ATCGAGGGCGAAGGTGAAGGGCGGCCCTATGAAGGCACGCAAACGGCCAAGTTGAAGGTCACCAAGGGTG
GCCCGCTGCCGTTCAGCTGGGACATCCTGTCGCCGCAGTTCATGTACGGCAGCCGCGCCTTCATCAAGCA
CCCCGCCGATATCCCAGACTATTACAAACAGTCGTTCCCCGAGGGCTTCAAGTGGGAGCGGGTCATGAAC
TTCGAGGATGGAGGCGCGGTTACGGTGACCCAGGACACCTCGCTGGAGGACGGGACGCTGATCTACAAGG
TGAAGCTGCGCGGCACCAACTTCCCGCCCGATGGGCCTGTGATGCAGAAGAAGACCATGGGCTGGGAAGC
GTCCACCGAGCGTCTCTATCCGGAAGACGGCGTGCTGAAGGGCGACATTAAGATGGCCCTGCGACTTAAG
GACGGCGGCCGCTATCTGGCCGACTTCAAGACGACCTACAAGGCCAAGAAGCCGGTGCAGATGCCGGGCG
CTTATAATGTCGACCGCAAGCTCGACATCACCAGCCACAACGAGGACTACACCGTCGTCGAGCAGTACGA
GCGCTCCGAAGGTCGCCATTCGACCGGCGGCATGGACGAGCTGTACAAATAGGAATTCCTGCAGCCCGGG
GGATCCACTAGTTCTAGAGCGGCCGCCACCGCGGTGGAGCTCCAATTCGCCCTATAGTGAGTCGTATTAC
GCGCGCTCACTGGCCGTCGTTTTACAACGTCGTGACTGGGAAAACCCTGGCGTTACCCAACTTAATCGCC
TTGCAGCACATCCCCCTTTCGCCAGCTGGCGTAATAGCGAAGAGGCCCGCACCGATCGCCCTTCCCAACA
GTTGCGCAGCCTGAATGGCGAATGGAAATTGTAAGCGTTAATATTTTGTTAAAATTCGCGTTAAATTTTT
GTTAAATCAGCTCATTTTTTAACCAATAGGCCGTACTGCGATGAGTGGCAGGGCGGGGCGTAATTTTTTT
AAGGCAGTTATTGGTGCCCTTAAACGCCTGGTTGCTACGCCTGAATAAGTGATAATAAGCGGATGAATGG
CAGAAATTCGAAAGCAAATTCGACCCGGTCGTCGGTTCAGGGCAGGGTCGTTAAATAGCCGCTTATGTCT
ATTGCTGGTTTACCGGTTTATTGACTACCGGAAGCAGTGTGACCGTGTGCTTCTCAAATGCCTGAGGCCA
GTTTGCTCAGGCTCTCCCCGTGGAGGTAATAATTGACGATATGATCATTTATTCTGCCTCCCAGAGCCTG
ATAAAAACGGTGAATCCGTTAGCGAGGTGCCGCCGGCTTCCATTCAGGTCGAGGTGGCCCGGCTCCATGC
ACCGCGACGCAACGCGGGGAGGCAGACAAGGTATAGGGCGGCGAGGCGGCTACAGCCGATAGTCTGGAAC
AGCGCACTTACGGGTTGCTGCGCAACCCAAGTGCTACCGGCGCGGCAGCGTGACCCGTGTCGGCGGCTCC
AACGGCTCGCCATCGTCCAGAAAACACGGCTCATCGGGCATCGGCAGGCGCTGCTGCCCGCGCCGTTCCC
ATTCCTCCGTTTCGGTCAAGGCTGGCAGGTCTGGTTCCATGCCCGGAATGCCGGGCTGGCTGGGCGGCTC
CTCGCCGGGGCCGGTCGGTAGTTGCTGCTCGCCCGGATACAGGGTCGGGATGCGGCGCAGGTCGCCATGC
CCCAACAGCGATTCGTCCTGGTCGTCGTGATCAACCACCACGGCGGCACTGAACACCGACAGGCGCAACT
GGTCGCGGGGCTGGCCCCACGCCACGCGGTCATTGACCACGTAGGCCGACACGGTGCCGGGGCCGTTGAG
CTTCACGACGGAGATCCAGCGCTCGGCCACCAAGTCCTTGACTGCGTATTGGACCGTCCGCAAAGAACGT
CCGATGAGCTTGGAAAGTGTCTTCTGGCTGACCACCACGGCGTTCTGGTGGCCCATCTGCGCCACGAGGT
GATGCAGCAGCATTGCCGCCGTGGGTTTCCTCGCAATAAGCCCGGCCCACGCCTCATGCGCTTTGCGTTC
CGTTTGCACCCAGTGACCGGGCTTGTTCTTGGCTTGAATGCCGATTTCTCTGGACTGCGTGGCCATGCTT
ATCTCCATGCGGTAGGGGTGCCGCACGGTTGCGGCACCATGCGCAATCAGCTGCAACTTTTCGGCAGCGC
GACAACAATTATGCGTTGCGTAAAAGTGGCAGTCAATTACAGATTTTCTTTAACCTACGCAATGAGCTAT
TGCGGGGGGTGCCGCAATGAGCTGTTGCGTACCCCCCTTTTTTAAGTTGTTGATTTTTAAGTCTTTCGCA
TTTCGCCCTATATCTAGTTCTTTGGTGCCCAAAGAAGGGCACCCCTGCGGGGTTCCCCCACGCCTTCGGC
GCGGCTCCCCCTCCGGCAAAAAGTGGCCCCTCCGGGGCTTGTTGATCGACTGCGCGGCCTTCGGCCTTGC
CCAAGGTGGCGCTGCCCCCTTGGAACCCCCGCACTCGCCGCCGTGAGGCTCGGGGGGCAGGCGGGCGGGC
TTCGCCCTTCGACTGCCCCCACTCGCATAGGCTTGGGTCGTTCCAGGCGCGTCAAGGCCAAGCCGCTGCG
CGGTCGCTGCGCGAGCCTTGACCCGCCTTCCACTTGGTGTCCAACCGGCAAGCGAAGCGCGCAGGCCGCA
GGCCGGAGGCTTTTCCCCAGAGAAAATTAAAAAAATTGATGGGGCAAGGCCGCAGGCCGCGCAGTTGGAG
CCGGTGGGTATGTGGTCGAAGGCTGGGTAGCCGGTGGGCAATCCCTGTGGTCAAGCTCGTGGGCAGGCGC
AGCCTGTCCATCAGCTTGTCCAGCAGGGTTGTCCACGGGCCGAGCGAAGCGAGCCAGCCGGTGGCCGCTC
GCGGCCATCGTCCACATATCCACGGGCTGGCAAGGGAGCGCAGCGACCGCGCAGGGCGAAGCCCGGAGAG
CAAGCCCGTAGGGCGCCGCAGCCGCCGTAGGCGGTCACGACTTTGCGAAGCAAAGTCTAGTGAGTATACT
CAAGCATTGAGTGGCCCGCCGGAGGCACCGCCTTGCGCTGCCCCCGTCGAGCCGGTTGGACACCAAAAGG
GAGGGGCAGGCATGGCGGCATACGCGATCATGCGATGCAAGAAGCTGGCGAAAATGGGCAACGTGGCGGC
CAGTCTCAAGCACGCCTACCGCGAGCGCGAGACGCCCAACGCTGACGCCAGCAGGACGCCAGAGAACGAG
CACTGGGCGGCCAGCAGCACCGATGAAGCGATGGGCCGACTGCGCGAGTTGCTGCCAGAGAAGCGGCGCA
AGGACGCTGTGTTGGCGGTCGAGTACGTCATGACGGCCAGCCCGGAATGGTGGAAGTCGGCCAGCCAAGA
ACAGCAGGCGGCGTTCTTCGAGAAGGCGCACAAGTGGCTGGCGGACAAGTACGGGGCGGATCGCATCGTG
ACGGCCAGCATCCACCGTGACGAAACCAGCCCGCACATGACCGCGTTCGTGGTGCCGCTGACGCAGGACG
GCAGGCTGTCGGCCAAGGAGTTCATCGGCAACAAAGCGCAGATGACCCGCGACCAGACCACGTTTGCGGC
CGCTGTGGCCGATCTAGGGCTGCAACGGGGCATCGAGGGCAGCAAGGCACGTCACACGCGCATTCAGGCG
TTCTACGAGGCCCTGGAGCGGCCACCAGTGGGCCACGTCACCATCAGCCCGCAAGCGGTCGAGCCACGCG
CCTATGCACCGCAGGGATTGGCCGAAAAGCTGGGAATCTCAAAGCGCGTTGAGACGCCGGAAGCCGTGGC
CGACCGGCTGACAAAAGCGGTTCGGCAGGGGTATGAGCCTGCCCTACAGGCCGCCGCAGGAGCGCGTGAG
ATGCGCAAGAAGGCCGATCAAGCCCAAGAGACGGCCCGAGACCTTCGGGAGCGCCTGAAGCCCGTT
Features (pLannotate 1.2.2; 13 found; start..end, strand, type, name):
    234..767     -  CDS            GmR: gentamycin acetyltransferase; aacC1; confers resistance to gentamycin
    956..984     -  promoter       Pc promoter: intI1 (promoter lies within the coding sequence); class 1 integron promoter
   1022..1138    +  CDS            CmR (fragment): chloramphenicol acetyltransferase; cat; confers resistance to chloramphenicol
   1642..1658    -  CDS            miniSOG (fragment): mini singlet oxygen generator, a fluorescent flavoprotein suitable for correlated light and electron microscopy (Shu et al., 2011)
   2014..2709    +  CDS            mScarlet-I: mScarlet-I is a basic (constitutively fluorescent) red fluorescent protein published in 2016, derived from synthetic construct. It is reported to be a rapidly-maturing monomer with moderate acid sensitivity.
   2713..2772    -  misc_feature   MCS (fragment): pBluescript multiple cloning site
   2781..2799    -  promoter       T7 promoter: promoter for bacteriophage T7 RNA polymerase
   2807..2962    +  CDS            lacZα (fragment): LacZα fragment of β-galactosidase; lacZ fragment
   2966..3043    -  rep_origin     M13 ori (fragment): M13 bacteriophage origin of replication; arrow indicates direction of (+) strand synthesis
   3043..3074    +  CDS            CmR (fragment): chloramphenicol acetyltransferase confers resistance to chloramphenicol
   3404..3473    -  CDS            TcR (fragment): tetracycline efflux protein; tet; confers resistance to tetracycline
   3534..4196    -  CDS            pBBR1 Rep: replication protein for the broad-host-range plasmid pBBR1 from Bordetella bronchiseptica
   4197..4968    -  rep_origin     pBBR1 oriV: replication origin of the broad-host-range plasmid pBBR1 from Bordetella bronchiseptica; requires the pBBR1 Rep protein for replication
