[The description below was written by a language model from this plasmid's Addgene catalogue record and pLannotate feature annotations shown in this document.]
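Description:
pMT335-mScarletI is a 6,016-nt bacterial expression plasmid built on the pMT335 backbone and catalogued as high copy. It replicates through the broad-host-range pBBR1 system: the feature table shows the pBBR1 oriV next to the pBBR1 Rep coding sequence, whose product that origin requires. This replicon lets the plasmid be maintained both in E. coli cloning strains (DH5alpha is listed) and in other Gram-negative hosts. The record gives C. crescentus as the species associated with the insert, which, together with the note that the sequence was optimized, suggests Caulobacter crescentus as the intended expression host. Selection is by gentamicin, conferred by the aacC1 gentamicin acetyltransferase gene, with a class 1 integron Pc promoter annotated nearby.

The payload is a synthesized, sequence-optimized mScarlet-I open reading frame of about 700 bp, encoding a rapidly maturing monomeric red fluorescent protein. It is expressed on its own as a free cytoplasmic marker rather than as a fusion to another protein. According to the catalogue entry, expression is inducible by vanillate. However, the automated annotation does not identify a vanillate-responsive promoter or regulator, so this control region presumably lies in the unannotated stretch upstream of the reporter.

The other annotated features are short fragments: pBluescript-type multiple cloning site, T7 promoter, lacZα, M13 ori, and pieces of CmR and TcR. These look like remnants of the backbone's cloning history rather than functional elements, and the 17-nt miniSOG hit is probably a spurious match. The associated publication concerns event-driven fluorescence microscopy, consistent with use of the plasmid for inducible red cytoplasmic labelling of live bacterial cells for imaging.
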