Addgene plasmid #174506: pMT335-mScarletI
Purpose: High-copy number plasmid (pMT335) harboring the mScarletI gene for its cytoplasmic expression, inducible by vanillate (sequence of mScarletI optimized)
Depositing lab: Suliana Manley. Depositing organization: Swiss Federal Institute of Technology (EPFL). Publication: Event-driven acquisition for content-enriched microscopy. Mahecic D, Stepp WL, Zhang C, Griffie J, Weigert M, Manley S. Nat Methods. 2022 Sep 8. pii: 10.1038/s41592-022-01589-x. doi: 10.1038/s41592-022-01589-x. PubMed 36076039.
Backbone
  Vector backbone: pMT335
  Vector type: Bacterial Expression
Growth in bacteria
  Bacterial resistance: Gentamicin, 10 μg/mL
  Growth temperature: 30°C
  Growth strain: DH5alpha
  Copy number: High Copy
Gene/Insert
  Gene/Insert name: mScarletI
  Species: C. crescentus
  Tag / fusion protein: mScarletI
Resource information
  A portion of this plasmid was derived from a plasmid made by: mScarletI gene was synthesized by Twist Bioscience company
Terms and licenses: Academic/Nonprofit Terms; Industry Terms: Not Available to Industry
How to cite: pMT335-mScarletI was a gift from Suliana Manley (Addgene plasmid # 174506 ; http://n2t.net/addgene:174506 ; RRID:Addgene_174506)
